LOCUS       Exported 4336 bp ds-DNA circular SYN 12-MAY-2021
DEFINITION  Integration vector into the ROCI-2 site of Rhodococcus opacus PD630
            containing constitutive EYFP and hygromycin B resistance marker.
ACCESSION   .
VERSION     .
KEYWORDS    pDD108
SOURCE      synthetic DNA construct
  ORGANISM  synthetic DNA construct
REFERENCE   1 (bases 1 to 4336)
  AUTHORS   DeLorenzo DM, Rottinghaus AG, Henson WR, Moon TS
  TITLE     Molecular Toolkit for Gene Expression Control and Genome
            Modification in Rhodococcus opacus PD630.
  JOURNAL   ACS Synth Biol. 2018 Feb 16;7(2):727-738. doi:
            10.1021/acssynbio.7b00416. Epub 2018 Feb 5.
  PUBMED    29366319
REFERENCE   2 (bases 1 to 4336)
  AUTHORS   .
  TITLE     Direct Submission
  JOURNAL   Exported May 12, 2021 from SnapGene Server 1.1.58
            http://www.snapgene.com
FEATURES             Location/Qualifiers
     source          1..4336
                     /organism="synthetic DNA construct"
                     /mol_type="other DNA"
     terminator      592..619
                     /label=T7Te terminator
                     /note="phage T7 early transcription terminator"
     terminator      635..706
                     /label=rrnB T1 terminator
                     /note="transcription terminator T1 from the E. coli rrnB
                     gene"
     CDS             complement(744..1460)
                     /codon_start=1
                     /product="enhanced YFP"
                     /label=EYFP
                     /note="mammalian codon-optimized"
                     /translation="MVSKGEELFTGVVPILVELDGDVNGHKFSVSGEGEGDATYGKLTL
                     KFICTTGKLPVPWPTLVTTFGYGLQCFARYPDHMKLHDFFKSAMPEGYVQERTIFFKDD
                     GNYKTRAEVKFEGDTLVNRIELKGIDFKEDGNILGHKLEYNYNSHNVYIMADKQKNGIK
                     VNFKIRHNIEDGSVQLADHYQQNTPIGDGPVLLPDNHYLSYQSALSKDPNEKRDHMVLL
                     EFVTAAGITLGMDELYK"
     primer_bind     complement(786..807)
                     /label=EGFP-C
                     /note="EGFP, forward primer"
     primer_bind     1135..1154
                     /label=EXFP-R
                     /note="For distinguishing EGFP variants, reverse primer"
     primer_bind     1394..1415
                     /label=EGFP-N
                     /note="EGFP, reverse primer"
     RBS             1467..1478
                     /note="strong bacterial ribosome binding site (Elowitz and
                     Leibler, 2000)"
     primer_bind     complement(1593..1611)
                     /label=pBRforEco
                     /note="pBR322 vectors, upsteam of EcoRI site, forward
                     primer"
     terminator      3511..3538
                     /label=T7Te terminator
                     /note="phage T7 early transcription terminator"
     primer_bind     complement(3566..3583)
                     /label=L4440
                     /note="L4440 vector, forward primer"
     rep_origin      complement(3700..4245)
                     /direction=LEFT
                     /label=p15A ori
                     /note="Plasmids containing the medium-copy-number p15A
                     origin of replication can be propagated in E. coli cells
                     that contain a second plasmid with the ColE1 origin. "
     primer_bind     complement(3780..3799)
                     /label=pBR322ori-F
                     /note="pBR322 origin, forward primer"
ORIGIN
        1 gcagatacgt gtgctgatcc aacgcctgcg cactcatcac gaaccccttc cattcgaaag
       61 aatcgaaaca cttttcgaat ctttcgaata gctggttcaa tcaccgccgc ttacatggcg
      121 agatcgacca cgtcccacct gccgagtacg agaccgccta ttggtcgaat cacacggcgg
      181 cactacggtg agacaccggt cctcgctgag gccggaacca gataaccgag cctccgccga
      241 actcggggca ggtgtcaccg ccccggtcct cgagagcaag ctcgacggtg tcagcgaaat
      301 gcgtgaacac ctcagccgcg aactggccca gcagcccacc cgccgcatcc ctatccggct
      361 cagcgacgaa tgcacccgcg ccaacaccgc cgcccgcaca gccagccaga acctcgaaac
      421 ctgaatccgc gaatgtgtgc ggtcgccgcc gcagtgctcg ggcattccgg ccgaaccgtt
      481 gtgcctgtct caatccctga ttctgtgcga tagtgagtta tgcaaccaaa tgacgtggct
      541 ttgttgaata aatcgaactt ttgctgagtt gaaggatcag ctcgatataa acgcagaaag
      601 gcccacccga aggtgagcca gtgtgactct agtagagagc gttcaccgac aaacaacaga
      661 taaaacgaaa ggcccagtct ttcgactgag cctttcgttt tatttgatgc ctggttatca
      721 tgagaccggt ctcaattcgc agccttgtac agctcgtcca tgccgagagt gatcccggcg
      781 gcggtcacga actccagcag gaccatgtga tcgcgcttct cgttggggtc tttgctcagg
      841 gcggactggt agctcaggta gtggttgtcg ggcagcagca cggggccgtc gccgatgggg
      901 gtgttctgct ggtagtggtc ggcgagctgc acgctgccgt cctcgatgtt gtggcggatc
      961 ttgaagttca ccttgatgcc gttcttctgc ttgtcggcca tgatatagac gttgtggctg
     1021 ttgtagttgt actccagctt gtgccccagg atgttgccgt cctccttgaa gtcgatgccc
     1081 ttcagctcga tgcggttcac cagggtgtcg ccctcgaact tcacctcggc gcgggtcttg
     1141 tagttgccgt cgtccttgaa gaagatggtg cgctcctgga cgtagccttc gggcatggcg
     1201 gacttgaaga agtcgtgcag cttcatgtgg tcggggtagc gggcgaagca ttgcaggccg
     1261 tagccgaagg tggtcacgag ggtgggccag ggcacgggca gcttgccggt ggtgcagatg
     1321 aacttcaggg tcagcttgcc gtaggtggca tcgccctcgc cctcgccgga cacgctgaac
     1381 ttgtggccgt ttacgtcgcc gtccagctcg accaggatgg gcaccacccc ggtgaacagc
     1441 tcctcgccct tgctcaccat ctagtatttc tcctctttct ctagtatgtg tgaaattgtt
     1501 atccgcttga tctaagcaaa ccttaacagc agagaaggct agcacaatac ctaggactga
     1561 gctagctgtc aactcgaggt gaagacgaaa gggcctcgtg atacgcctat ttttataggt
     1621 taatgtcatg ataataatgg tttcttagac gtcgatatct ggcgaaaatg gttaatcaag
     1681 ggcactctcg tattgaccac cctggaggag atgatcgagg atgcaaggtg cagagccagc
     1741 cttcttattc ggccttgaat tgatcatatg cggattagaa aaacaactta aatgtgaaag
     1801 tgggtcttaa tgaccatggg ctagcgcttt agctaattaa ttggggaccc tagaggtccc
     1861 cttttttatt ttgcggccgc cgggggccgg gggcggcgcc gggcggcccg gggcgtcagg
     1921 cgccgggggc ggtgtccggc ggcccccaga ggaactgcgc cagttcctcc ggatcggtga
     1981 agccggagag atccagcggg gtctcctcga acacctcgaa gtcgtgcagg aaggtgaagg
     2041 cgagcagttc gcgggcgaag tcctcggtcc gcttccactg cgccccgtcg agcagcgcgg
     2101 ccaggatctc gcggtcgccc cggaaggcgt tgagatgcag ttgcaccagg ctgtagcggg
     2161 agtctcccgc atagacgtcg gtgaagtcga cgatcccggt gacctcggtc gcggccaggt
     2221 ccacgaagat gttggtcccg tgcaggtcgc cgtggacgaa ccggggttcg cggccggcca
     2281 gcagcgtgtc cacgtccggc agccagtcct ccaggcggtc cagcagccgg ggcgagaggt
     2341 agccccaccc gcggtggtcc tcgacggtcg ccgcgcggcg ttcccgcagc agttccggga
     2401 agacctcgga atggggggtg agcacggtgt tcccggtcag cggcaccctg tgcagccggc
     2461 cgagcacccg gccgagttcg cgggccaggg cgagcagcgc gttccggtcg gtcgtgccgt
     2521 ccatcgcgga ccgccaggtg gtgccggtca tccggctcat caccaggtag ggccacggcc
     2581 aggctccggt gccgggccgc agctcgccgc ggccgaggag gcggggcacc ggcaccgggg
     2641 cgtccgccag gaccgcgtac gcctccgact ccgacgcgag gctctccgga ccgcaccagt
     2701 gctcgccgaa cagcttgatc accgggccgg gctcgccgac cagtacgggg ttggtgctct
     2761 cgccgggcac ccgcagcacc ggcggcaccg gcagcccgag ctcctccagg gctcggcggg
     2821 ccagcggctc ccagaattcc tggtcgttcc gcaggctcgc gtaggaatca tccgaatcaa
     2881 tacggtcgag aagtaacagg gattcttgtg tcacagcgga cctctattcg gtactgcgcg
     2941 agagggtaaa cggctgccac ccgtccctgt cgccgtacgc gggcatcagc gacgctcccc
     3001 aaacgtcgac tgccactgcc actgccactg ccactgccac tgccactgag caacgaactc
     3061 gacgagctcg ggcagcgcca gcgctgcaag cccagcagaa ctcatgcgcg gggcggtcga
     3121 ggaatacatc ttcgcctgaa acaccccccg acgctcgcgg agcaacctgt cgaaacacca
     3181 cctcggattc cgtcgcacaa tcgaaaggga ggagaaggcg gaaggacctg ctggaggtga
     3241 ccatgcgtcg ggaggaactg gcaccggtgc ccacgccggt ccggtggtgg cggctcggcc
     3301 catggagccg caaccacctg atgcgcccca gcgaccgcta cgaggccacc atcatcctca
     3361 tcatcctgct caccgcggcc gtggtcctgc tgctgatccc cgttgcggcc gcgttcggca
     3421 cctcgacgca gacccggttg gaacagcaaa cccacacact gagataggtg ctgttgtttg
     3481 tcggtgaacg ctctctacta gagtcacact ggctcacctt cgggtgggcc tttctgcgtt
     3541 tatacctagg gatatattcc gcttcctcgc tcactgactc gctacgctcg gtcgttcgac
     3601 tgcggcgagc ggaaatggct tacgaacggg gcggagattt cctggaagat gccaggaaga
     3661 tacttaacag ggaagtgaga gggccgcggc aaagccgttt ttccataggc tccgcccccc
     3721 tgacaagcat cacgaaatct gacgctcaaa tcagtggtgg cgaaacccga caggactata
     3781 aagataccag gcgtttcccc ctggcggctc cctcgtgcgc tctcctgttc ctgcctttcg
     3841 gtttaccggt gtcattccgc tgttatggcc gcggttgtct cattccacgc ctgacactca
     3901 gttccgggta ggcagttcgc tccaagctgg actgtatgca cgaacccccc gttcagtccg
     3961 accgctgcgc cttatccggt aactatcgtc ttgagtccaa cccggaaaga catgcaaaag
     4021 caccactgac agcagccact ggtaattgat ttagaggagt tagtcttgaa gtcatgcgcc
     4081 ggttaaggct aaactgaaag gacaagtttt ggtgactgcg ctcctccaag ccagttacct
     4141 cggttcaaag agttggtagc tcagagaacc ttcgaaaaac cgccctgcaa gacggttttt
     4201 tcgttttcag agcaagagat tacgcgcaga ccaaaacgat ctcaagaaga tcatcttatt
     4261 aatcagataa aatatttcta gatttcagtg caatttatct cttcaaatgt agcacctgaa
     4321 gtcagcccca tacgct
//
