[The description below was written by a language model from this plasmid's Addgene catalogue record and the feature table of its GenBank file.]
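Description:
pDD108 is a 4,336 bp circular synthetic plasmid built as a chromosomal integration vector for Rhodococcus opacus PD630, targeting the locus designated ROCI-2. It is propagated in E. coli through the medium-copy p15A origin of replication, which is compatible with ColE1-type plasmids, and is selected with hygromycin B. No origin for replication in Rhodococcus is annotated or described. This fits its role as an integration vector, where hygromycin-resistant Rhodococcus clones would be expected to arise from incorporation of the cassette into the genome, although the record does not spell out the mechanism.

The payload, recorded as BbaJ23104_EYFP, is an enhanced yellow fluorescent protein gene driven by a constitutive promoter; the name indicates J23104 from the BioBrick (Anderson) constitutive promoter series. In the feature table the EYFP coding sequence (a mammalian codon-optimized version) lies on the complementary strand, directly preceded by a strong synthetic bacterial ribosome binding site and followed by the rrnB T1 and phage T7Te terminators. A second T7Te terminator sits upstream of the origin and probably helps insulate it from read-through.

The annotation is incomplete. The promoter itself, the hygromycin resistance gene and the sequences that direct integration at ROCI-2 are not annotated. They presumably occupy the unannotated regions, notably the roughly 1.9 kb stretch between the reporter cassette and the second terminator and the first several hundred bases of the record.

The plasmid belongs to a genetic toolkit for expression control and genome modification in R. opacus. It provides a constitutive fluorescent reporter for demonstrating and assessing stable expression from the ROCI-2 site.
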