Addgene plasmid #119884: pDD108
Purpose: Integration vector into the ROCI-2 site of Rhodococcus opacus PD630 containing constitutive EYFP and hygromycin B resistance marker
Depositing lab: Tae Seok Moon. Depositing organization: Washington University in Saint Louis. Publication: Molecular Toolkit for Gene Expression Control and Genome Modification in Rhodococcus opacus PD630. DeLorenzo DM, Rottinghaus AG, Henson WR, Moon TS. ACS Synth Biol. 2018 Feb 16;7(2):727-738. doi: 10.1021/acssynbio.7b00416. Epub 2018 Feb 5. PubMed 29366319.
Backbone
  Vector backbone: p15a
  Vector type: Bacterial Expression
Growth in bacteria
  Bacterial resistance: Hygromycin, 200 μg/mL
  Growth temperature: 37°C
  Growth strain: DH5alpha
  Copy number: Unknown
Gene/Insert
  Gene/Insert name: BbaJ23104_EYFP
Terms and licenses: Academic/Nonprofit Terms; Industry Terms: Not Available to Industry
How to cite: pDD108 was a gift from Tae Seok Moon (Addgene plasmid # 119884 ; http://n2t.net/addgene:119884 ; RRID:Addgene_119884)
