>Addgene plasmid #119884 | pDD108 | depositor partial sequence | sequence record 227263 | Upstream homologous arm
GCAGATACGTGTGCTGATCCAACGCCTGCGCACTCATCACGAACCCCTTCCATTCGAAAGAATCGAAACA
CTTTTCGAATCTTTCGAATAGCTGGTTCAATCACCGCCGCTTACATGGCGAGATCGACCACGTCCCACCT
GCCGAGTACGAGACCGCCTATTGGTCGAATCACACGGCGGCACTACGGTGAGACACCGGTCCTCGCTGAG
GCCGGAACCAGATAACCGAGCCTCCGCCGAACTCGGGGCAGGTGTCACCGCCCCGGTCCTCGAGAGCAAG
CTCGACGGTGTCAGCGAAATGCGTGAACACCTCAGCCGCGAACTGGCCCAGCAGCCCACCCGCCGCATCC
CTATCCGGCTCAGCGACGAATGCACCCGCGCCAACACCGCCGCCCGCACAGCCAGCCAGAACCTCGAAAC
CTGAATCCGCGAATGTGTGCGGTCGCCGCCGCAGTGCTCGGGCATTCCGGCCGAACCGTTGTGCCTGTCT
CAATC
