>Addgene plasmid #119884 | pDD108 | depositor partial sequence | sequence record 227264 | Downstream homologous arm
GGTACTGCGCGAGAGGGTAAACGGCTGCCACCCGTCCCTGTCGCCGTACGCGGGCATCAGCGACGCTCCC
CAAACGTCGACTGCCACTGCCACTGCCACTGCCACTGCCACTGCCACTGAGCAACGAACTCGACGAGCTC
GGGCAGCGCCAGCGCTGCAAGCCCAGCAGAACTCATGCGCGGGGCGGTCGAGGAATACATCTTCGCCTGA
AACACCCCCCGACGCTCGCGGAGCAACCTGTCGAAACACCACCTCGGATTCCGTCGCACAATCGAAAGGG
AGGAGAAGGCGGAAGGACCTGCTGGAGGTGACCATGCGTCGGGAGGAACTGGCACCGGTGCCCACGCCGG
TCCGGTGGTGGCGGCTCGGCCCATGGAGCCGCAACCACCTGATGCGCCCCAGCGACCGCTACGAGGCCAC
CATCATCCTCATCATCCTGCTCACCGCGGCCGTGGTCCTGCTGCTGATCCCCGTTGCGGCCGCGTTCGGC
ACCTCGACGCAGACCCGGTTGGAACAGCAAACCCACACACT
